>Addgene plasmid #43861 | JDS246 | depositor full sequence | sequence record 59200 | JDS246 sequence 7614 bps
ATATGCCAAGTACGCCCCCTATTGACGTCAATGACGGTAAATGGCCCGCCTGGCATTATGCCCAGTACAT
GACCTTATGGGACTTTCCTACTTGGCAGTACATCTACGTATTAGTCATCGCTATTACCATGGTGATGCGG
TTTTGGCAGTACATCAATGGGCGTGGATAGCGGTTTGACTCACGGGGATTTCCAAGTCTCCACCCCATTG
ACGTCAATGGGAGTTTGTTTTGGCACCAAAATCAACGGGACTTTCCAAAATGTCGTAACAACTCCGCCCC
ATTGACGCAAATGGGCGGTAGGCGTGTACGGTGGGAGGTCTATATAAGCAGAGCTGGTTTAGTGAACCGT
CAGATCCGCTAGAGATCCGCGGCCGCTAATACGACTCACTATAGGGAGAGCCGCCACCATGGATAAAAAG
TATTCTATTGGTTTAGACATCGGCACTAATTCCGTTGGATGGGCTGTCATAACCGATGAATACAAAGTAC
CTTCAAAGAAATTTAAGGTGTTGGGGAACACAGACCGTCATTCGATTAAAAAGAATCTTATCGGTGCCCT
CCTATTCGATAGTGGCGAAACGGCAGAGGCGACTCGCCTGAAACGAACCGCTCGGAGAAGGTATACACGT
CGCAAGAACCGAATATGTTACTTACAAGAAATTTTTAGCAATGAGATGGCCAAAGTTGACGATTCTTTCT
TTCACCGTTTGGAAGAGTCCTTCCTTGTCGAAGAGGACAAGAAACATGAACGGCACCCCATCTTTGGAAA
CATAGTAGATGAGGTGGCATATCATGAAAAGTACCCAACGATTTATCACCTCAGAAAAAAGCTAGTTGAC
TCAACTGATAAAGCGGACCTGAGGTTAATCTACTTGGCTCTTGCCCATATGATAAAGTTCCGTGGGCACT
TTCTCATTGAGGGTGATCTAAATCCGGACAACTCGGATGTCGACAAACTGTTCATCCAGTTAGTACAAAC
CTATAATCAGTTGTTTGAAGAGAACCCTATAAATGCAAGTGGCGTGGATGCGAAGGCTATTCTTAGCGCC
CGCCTCTCTAAATCCCGACGGCTAGAAAACCTGATCGCACAATTACCCGGAGAGAAGAAAAATGGGTTGT
TCGGTAACCTTATAGCGCTCTCACTAGGCCTGACACCAAATTTTAAGTCGAACTTCGACTTAGCTGAAGA
TGCCAAATTGCAGCTTAGTAAGGACACGTACGATGACGATCTCGACAATCTACTGGCACAAATTGGAGAT
CAGTATGCGGACTTATTTTTGGCTGCCAAAAACCTTAGCGATGCAATCCTCCTATCTGACATACTGAGAG
TTAATACTGAGATTACCAAGGCGCCGTTATCCGCTTCAATGATCAAAAGGTACGATGAACATCACCAAGA
CTTGACACTTCTCAAGGCCCTAGTCCGTCAGCAACTGCCTGAGAAATATAAGGAAATATTCTTTGATCAG
TCGAAAAACGGGTACGCAGGTTATATTGACGGCGGAGCGAGTCAAGAGGAATTCTACAAGTTTATCAAAC
CCATATTAGAGAAGATGGATGGGACGGAAGAGTTGCTTGTAAAACTCAATCGCGAAGATCTACTGCGAAA
GCAGCGGACTTTCGACAACGGTAGCATTCCACATCAAATCCACTTAGGCGAATTGCATGCTATACTTAGA
AGGCAGGAGGATTTTTATCCGTTCCTCAAAGACAATCGTGAAAAGATTGAGAAAATCCTAACCTTTCGCA
TACCTTACTATGTGGGACCCCTGGCCCGAGGGAACTCTCGGTTCGCATGGATGACAAGAAAGTCCGAAGA
AACGATTACTCCATGGAATTTTGAGGAAGTTGTCGATAAAGGTGCGTCAGCTCAATCGTTCATCGAGAGG
ATGACCAACTTTGACAAGAATTTACCGAACGAAAAAGTATTGCCTAAGCACAGTTTACTTTACGAGTATT
TCACAGTGTACAATGAACTCACGAAAGTTAAGTATGTCACTGAGGGCATGCGTAAACCCGCCTTTCTAAG
CGGAGAACAGAAGAAAGCAATAGTAGATCTGTTATTCAAGACCAACCGCAAAGTGACAGTTAAGCAATTG
AAAGAGGACTACTTTAAGAAAATTGAATGCTTCGATTCTGTCGAGATCTCCGGGGTAGAAGATCGATTTA
ATGCGTCACTTGGTACGTATCATGACCTCCTAAAGATAATTAAAGATAAGGACTTCCTGGATAACGAAGA
GAATGAAGATATCTTAGAAGATATAGTGTTGACTCTTACCCTCTTTGAAGATCGGGAAATGATTGAGGAA
AGACTAAAAACATACGCTCACCTGTTCGACGATAAGGTTATGAAACAGTTAAAGAGGCGTCGCTATACGG
GCTGGGGACGATTGTCGCGGAAACTTATCAACGGGATAAGAGACAAGCAAAGTGGTAAAACTATTCTCGA
TTTTCTAAAGAGCGACGGCTTCGCCAATAGGAACTTTATGCAGCTGATCCATGATGACTCTTTAACCTTC
AAAGAGGATATACAAAAGGCACAGGTTTCCGGACAAGGGGACTCATTGCACGAACATATTGCGAATCTTG
CTGGTTCGCCAGCCATCAAAAAGGGCATACTCCAGACAGTCAAAGTAGTGGATGAGCTAGTTAAGGTCAT
GGGACGTCACAAACCGGAAAACATTGTAATCGAGATGGCACGCGAAAATCAAACGACTCAGAAGGGGCAA
AAAAACAGTCGAGAGCGGATGAAGAGAATAGAAGAGGGTATTAAAGAACTGGGCAGCCAGATCTTAAAGG
AGCATCCTGTGGAAAATACCCAATTGCAGAACGAGAAACTTTACCTCTATTACCTACAAAATGGAAGGGA
CATGTATGTTGATCAGGAACTGGACATAAACCGTTTATCTGATTACGACGTCGATCACATTGTACCCCAA
TCCTTTTTGAAGGACGATTCAATCGACAATAAAGTGCTTACACGCTCGGATAAGAACCGAGGGAAAAGTG
ACAATGTTCCAAGCGAGGAAGTCGTAAAGAAAATGAAGAACTATTGGCGGCAGCTCCTAAATGCGAAACT
GATAACGCAAAGAAAGTTCGATAACTTAACTAAAGCTGAGAGGGGTGGCTTGTCTGAACTTGACAAGGCC
GGATTTATTAAACGTCAGCTCGTGGAAACCCGCCAAATCACAAAGCATGTTGCACAGATACTAGATTCCC
GAATGAATACGAAATACGACGAGAACGATAAGCTGATTCGGGAAGTCAAAGTAATCACTTTAAAGTCAAA
ATTGGTGTCGGACTTCAGAAAGGATTTTCAATTCTATAAAGTTAGGGAGATAAATAACTACCACCATGCG
CACGACGCTTATCTTAATGCCGTCGTAGGGACCGCACTCATTAAGAAATACCCGAAGCTAGAAAGTGAGT
TTGTGTATGGTGATTACAAAGTTTATGACGTCCGTAAGATGATCGCGAAAAGCGAACAGGAGATAGGCAA
GGCTACAGCCAAATACTTCTTTTATTCTAACATTATGAATTTCTTTAAGACGGAAATCACTCTGGCAAAC
GGAGAGATACGCAAACGACCTTTAATTGAAACCAATGGGGAGACAGGTGAAATCGTATGGGATAAGGGCC
GGGACTTCGCGACGGTGAGAAAAGTTTTGTCCATGCCCCAAGTCAACATAGTAAAGAAAACTGAGGTGCA
GACCGGAGGGTTTTCAAAGGAATCGATTCTTCCAAAAAGGAATAGTGATAAGCTCATCGCTCGTAAAAAG
GACTGGGACCCGAAAAAGTACGGTGGCTTCGATAGCCCTACAGTTGCCTATTCTGTCCTAGTAGTGGCAA
AAGTTGAGAAGGGAAAATCCAAGAAACTGAAGTCAGTCAAAGAATTATTGGGGATAACGATTATGGAGCG
CTCGTCTTTTGAAAAGAACCCCATCGACTTCCTTGAGGCGAAAGGTTACAAGGAAGTAAAAAAGGATCTC
ATAATTAAACTACCAAAGTATAGTCTGTTTGAGTTAGAAAATGGCCGAAAACGGATGTTGGCTAGCGCCG
GAGAGCTTCAAAAGGGGAACGAACTCGCACTACCGTCTAAATACGTGAATTTCCTGTATTTAGCGTCCCA
TTACGAGAAGTTGAAAGGTTCACCTGAAGATAACGAACAGAAGCAACTTTTTGTTGAGCAGCACAAACAT
TATCTCGACGAAATCATAGAGCAAATTTCGGAATTCAGTAAGAGAGTCATCCTAGCTGATGCCAATCTGG
ACAAAGTATTAAGCGCATACAACAAGCACAGGGATAAACCCATACGTGAGCAGGCGGAAAATATTATCCA
TTTGTTTACTCTTACCAACCTCGGCGCTCCAGCCGCATTCAAGTATTTTGACACAACGATAGATCGCAAA
CGATACACTTCTACCAAGGAGGTGCTAGACGCGACACTGATTCACCAATCCATCACGGGATTATATGAAA
CTCGGATAGATTTGTCACAGCTTGGGGGTGACGGATCCCCCAAGAAGAAGAGGAAAGTCTCGAGCGACTA
CAAAGACCATGACGGTGATTATAAAGATCATGACATCGATTACAAGGATGACGATGACAAGGCTGCAGGA
TGACCGGTCATCATCACCATCACCATTGAGTTTAAACCCGCTGATCAGCCTCGACTGTGCCTTCTAGTTG
CCAGCCATCTGTTGTTTGCCCCTCCCCCGTGCCTTCCTTGACCCTGGAAGGTGCCACTCCCACTGTCCTT
TCCTAATAAAATGAGGAAATTGCATCGCATTGTCTGAGTAGGTGTCATTCTATTCTGGGGGGTGGGGTGG
GGCAGGACAGCAAGGGGGAGGATTGGGAAGACAATAGCAGGCATGCTGGGGATGCGGTGGGCTCTATGGC
TTCTGAGGCGGAAAGAACCAGCTGGGGCTCGATACCGTCGACCTCTAGCTAGAGCTTGGCGTAATCATGG
TCATAGCTGTTTCCTGTGTGAAATTGTTATCCGCTCACAATTCCACACAACATACGAGCCGGAAGCATAA
AGTGTAAAGCCTAGGGTGCCTAATGAGTGAGCTAACTCACATTAATTGCGTTGCGCTCACTGCCCGCTTT
CCAGTCGGGAAACCTGTCGTGCCAGCTGCATTAATGAATCGGCCAACGCGCGGGGAGAGGCGGTTTGCGT
ATTGGGCGCTCTTCCGCTTCCTCGCTCACTGACTCGCTGCGCTCGGTCGTTCGGCTGCGGCGAGCGGTAT
CAGCTCACTCAAAGGCGGTAATACGGTTATCCACAGAATCAGGGGATAACGCAGGAAAGAACATGTGAGC
AAAAGGCCAGCAAAAGGCCAGGAACCGTAAAAAGGCCGCGTTGCTGGCGTTTTTCCATAGGCTCCGCCCC
CCTGACGAGCATCACAAAAATCGACGCTCAAGTCAGAGGTGGCGAAACCCGACAGGACTATAAAGATACC
AGGCGTTTCCCCCTGGAAGCTCCCTCGTGCGCTCTCCTGTTCCGACCCTGCCGCTTACCGGATACCTGTC
CGCCTTTCTCCCTTCGGGAAGCGTGGCGCTTTCTCAATGCTCACGCTGTAGGTATCTCAGTTCGGTGTAG
GTCGTTCGCTCCAAGCTGGGCTGTGTGCACGAACCCCCCGTTCAGCCCGACCGCTGCGCCTTATCCGGTA
ACTATCGTCTTGAGTCCAACCCGGTAAGACACGACTTATCGCCACTGGCAGCAGCCACTGGTAACAGGAT
TAGCAGAGCGAGGTATGTAGGCGGTGCTACAGAGTTCTTGAAGTGGTGGCCTAACTACGGCTACACTAGA
AGGACAGTATTTGGTATCTGCGCTCTGCTGAAGCCAGTTACCTTCGGAAAAAGAGTTGGTAGCTCTTGAT
CCGGCAAACAAACCACCGCTGGTAGCGGTGGTTTTTTTGTTTGCAAGCAGCAGATTACGCGCAGAAAAAA
AGGATCTCAAGAAGATCCTTTGATCTTTTCTACGGGGTCTGACGCTCAGTGGAACGAAAACTCACGTTAA
GGGATTTTGGTCATGAGATTATCAAAAAGGATCTTCACCTAGATCCTTTTAAATTAAAAATGAAGTTTTA
AATCAATCTAAAGTATATATGAGTAAACTTGGTCTGACAGTTACCAATGCTTAATCAGTGAGGCACCTAT
CTCAGCGATCTGTCTATTTCGTTCATCCATAGTTGCCTGACTCCCCGTCGTGTAGATAACTACGATACGG
GAGGGCTTACCATCTGGCCCCAGTGCTGCAATGATACCGCGAGACCCACGCTCACCGGCTCCAGATTTAT
CAGCAATAAACCAGCCAGCCGGAAGGGCCGAGCGCAGAAGTGGTCCTGCAACTTTATCCGCCTCCATCCA
GTCTATTAATTGTTGCCGGGAAGCTAGAGTAAGTAGTTCGCCAGTTAATAGTTTGCGCAACGTTGTTGCC
ATTGCTACAGGCATCGTGGTGTCACGCTCGTCGTTTGGTATGGCTTCATTCAGCTCCGGTTCCCAACGAT
CAAGGCGAGTTACATGATCCCCCATGTTGTGCAAAAAAGCGGTTAGCTCCTTCGGTCCTCCGATCGTTGT
CAGAAGTAAGTTGGCCGCAGTGTTATCACTCATGGTTATGGCAGCACTGCATAATTCTCTTACTGTCATG
CCATCCGTAAGATGCTTTTCTGTGACTGGTGAGTACTCAACCAAGTCATTCTGAGAATAGTGTATGCGGC
GACCGAGTTGCTCTTGCCCGGCGTCAATACGGGATAATACCGCGCCACATAGCAGAACTTTAAAAGTGCT
CATCATTGGAAAACGTTCTTCGGGGCGAAAACTCTCAAGGATCTTACCGCTGTTGAGATCCAGTTCGATG
TAACCCACTCGTGCACCCAACTGATCTTCAGCATCTTTTACTTTCACCAGCGTTTCTGGGTGAGCAAAAA
CAGGAAGGCAAAATGCCGCAAAAAAGGGAATAAGGGCGACACGGAAATGTTGAATACTCATACTCTTCCT
TTTTCAATATTATTGAAGCATTTATCAGGGTTATTGTCTCATGAGCGGATACATATTTGAATGTATTTAG
AAAAATAAACAAATAGGGGTTCCGCGCACATTTCCCCGAAAAGTGCCACCTGACGTCGACGGATCGGGAG
ATCGATCTCCCGATCCCCTAGGGTCGACTCTCAGTACAATCTGCTCTGATGCCGCATAGTTAAGCCAGTA
TCTGCTCCCTGCTTGTGTGTTGGAGGTCGCTGAGTAGTGCGCGAGCAAAATTTAAGCTACAACAAGGCAA
GGCTTGACCGACAATTGCATGAAGAATCTGCTTAGGGTTAGGCGTTTTGCGCTGCTTCGCGATGTACGGG
CCAGATATACGCGTTGACATTGATTATTGACTAGTTATTAATAGTAATCAATTACGGGGTCATTAGTTCA
TAGCCCATATATGGAGTTCCGCGTTACATAACTTACGGTAAATGGCCCGCCTGGCTGACCGCCCAACGAC
CCCCGCCCATTGACGTCAATAATGACGTATGTTCCCATAGTAACGCCAATAGGGACTTTCCATTGACGTC
AATGGGTGGACTATTTACGGTAAACTGCCCACTTGGCAGTACATCAAGTGTATC
Features (pLannotate 1.2.2; 16 found; start..end, strand, type, name):
    132..335     +  promoter       CMV promoter: human cytomegalovirus (CMV) immediate early promoter
    377..395     +  promoter       T7 promoter: promoter for bacteriophage T7 RNA polymerase
    409..4512    +  CDS            cas9: CAS9_STRP1 - Also known as csn1 From Streptococcus pyogenes serotype M1.
   4546..4611    +  CDS            3xFLAG: three tandem FLAG® epitope tags, followed by an enterokinase cleavage site
   4675..4899    +  polyA_signal   bGH poly(A) signal: bovine growth hormone polyadenylation signal
   4903..4924    +  promoter       SV40 promoter (fragment): SV40 enhancer and early promoter
   4929..4945    +  misc_feature   MCS (fragment): pBluescript multiple cloning site
   4994..5010    -  protein_bind   lac operator: The lac repressor binds to the lac operator to inhibit transcription in E. coli. This inhibition can be relieved by adding lactose or isopropyl-β-D-thiogalactopyranoside (IPTG). lac repressor encoded by lacI
   5018..5048    -  promoter       lac promoter: promoter for the E. coli lac operon
   5063..5084    -  protein_bind   CAP binding site: CAP binding activates transcription in the presence of cAMP. E. coli catabolite activator protein
   5097..5189    -  CDS            lacI (fragment): lac repressor; lacI; The lac repressor binds to the lac operator to inhibit transcription in E. coli. This inhibition can be relieved by adding lactose or isopropyl-β-D-thiogalactopyranoside (IPTG).
   5372..5960    -  rep_origin     ori: high-copy-number ColE1/pMB1/pBR322/pUC origin of replication
   6131..6991    -  CDS            AmpR: β-lactamase; bla; confers resistance to ampicillin, carbenicillin, and related antibiotics
   6992..7096    -  promoter       AmpR promoter: bla
   7167..7211    -  misc_feature   bom (fragment): basis of mobility region from pBR322
   7366..131     +  enhancer       CMV enhancer (across the origin): human cytomegalovirus immediate early enhancer
