[The description below was written by a language model from this plasmid's Addgene catalogue record and pLannotate feature annotations shown in this document.]
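Description:
JDS246 is a 7.6 kb mammalian expression plasmid for CRISPR genome editing that encodes a mammalian codon-optimized version of the Streptococcus pyogenes Cas9 nuclease. The backbone is recorded as unknown, but the annotated features show a standard bacterial maintenance module: a high-copy ColE1/pUC-type origin of replication and a β-lactamase gene with its own promoter for ampicillin selection in E. coli. Short remnants of lac regulatory elements, a lacI fragment, a pBluescript polylinker, an SV40 promoter fragment and a pBR322 bom fragment are also present; these appear to be cloning-vector leftovers rather than functional parts. No mammalian selection marker is annotated.

The expression cassette begins with the CMV immediate-early enhancer, which spans the sequence origin, followed by the CMV promoter; the depositor describes this region as a CAG enhancer–CMV promoter. A bacteriophage T7 promoter sits between the CMV promoter and the start of the coding sequence, so the same open reading frame can be transcribed by RNA polymerase II in transfected mammalian cells or by T7 RNA polymerase, for example to make Cas9 mRNA in vitro. The Cas9 coding region is followed, according to the depositor's notes, by a nuclear localization signal that directs the bacterial protein to the nucleus, and then by a C-terminal 3xFLAG epitope tag for detection or immunoprecipitation. A bovine growth hormone polyadenylation signal terminates the transcript; its coordinates differ slightly between the depositor's notes and the automated annotation.

The plasmid carries no guide RNA cassette. It is intended to be used with a separate human-cell gRNA expression vector, MLM3636, which supplies the targeting RNA that directs Cas9 cleavage.
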