Addgene plasmid #43861: JDS246
Purpose: Expresses mammalian codon optimized Cas9 nuclease with C-term 3X FLAG from CMV and T7 promoters
Depositing lab: Keith Joung. Depositing organization: Massachusetts General Hospital.
Backbone
  Vector backbone: unknown
  Vector type: Mammalian Expression, CRISPR
Growth in bacteria
  Bacterial resistance: Ampicillin, 100 μg/mL
  Growth temperature: 37°C
  Growth strain: XL1 Blue
  Copy number: Unknown
Gene/Insert
  Gene/Insert name: mammalian codon-optimized streptococcus pyogenes Cas9 - 3X Flag (alt name: Cas9-003)
  Species: streptococcus pyogenes
  Promoter: CMV
  Tag / fusion protein: 3X FLAG (C terminal on insert)
  Cloning method: Unknown
  Sequencing primers: 5′ CMV-F; 3′ OK569 (5’-TAGAAGGCACAGTCGAGG-3’)
Terms and licenses: Academic/Nonprofit Terms; Industry Terms: Not Available to Industry
Depositor comments: Mammalian codon-optimized Cas9 expression vector for use with MLM3636 (Addgene plasmid# 43860--human cell gRNA expression vector) Plasmid Features: CAG enhancer-CMV promoter = 7466-370 Cas9 = 409-4512 NLS = 4519-4539 3X FLAG = 4546-4611 BGHpA = 4612-4839
How to cite: JDS246 was a gift from Keith Joung (Addgene plasmid # 43861 ; http://n2t.net/addgene:43861 ; RRID:Addgene_43861)
