>Addgene plasmid #43861 | JDS246 | addgene partial sequence | sequence record 67433 | CMV-F 5'-CGCAAATGGGCGGTAGGCGTG-3'
GTGAACCGTCAGATCCGCTAGAGATCCGCGGCCGCTAATACGACTCACTATAGGGAGAGCCGCCACCATG
GATAAAAAGTATTCTATTGGTTTAGACATCGGCACTAATTCCGTTGGATGGGCTGTCATAACCGATGAAT
ACAAAGTACCTTCAAAGAAATTTAAGGTGTTGGGGAACACAGACCGTCATTCGATTAAAAAGAATCTTAT
CGGTGCCCTCCTATTCGATAGTGGCGAAACGGCAGAGGCGACTCGCCTGAAACGAACCGCTCGGAGAAGG
TATACACGTCGCAAGAACCGAATATGTTACTTACAAGAAATTTTTAGCAATGAGATGGCCAAAGTTGACG
ATTCTTTCTTTCACCGTTTGGAAGAGTCCTTCCTTGTCGAAGAGGACAAGAAACATGAACGGCACCCCAT
CTTTGGAAACATAGTAGATGAGGTGGCATATCATGAAAAGTACCCAACGATTTATCACCTCAGAAAAAAG
CTAGTTGACTCAACTGATAAAGCGGACCTGAGGTTAATCTACTTGGCTCTTGCCCATATGATAAAGTTCC
GTGGGCACTTTCTCATTGAGGGTGATCTAAATCCGGACAACTCGGATGTCGACAAACTGTTCATCCAGTT
AGTACAAACCTATAATCAGTTGTTTGAAGAGAACCCTATAAATGCAAGTGGCGTGGATGCGAAGGCTATT
CTTAGCGCCCGCCTCTCTAAATCCCGACGGCTAGAAAACCTGATCGCACAATTACCCGGAGAGAAGAAAA
ATGGGTTGTTCGGTAACCTTATAGCGCTCTCACTAGGCCTGACACCAAATTTTAAGTCGAACTTCGACTT
AGCTGAAGATGCCAA
