>Addgene plasmid #43861 | JDS246 | addgene partial sequence | sequence record 68080 | BGH-rev 5'-TAGAAGGCACAGTCGAGG-3'
GACCGGTCATCCTGCAGCCTTGTCATCGTCATCCTTGTAATCGATGTCATGATCTTTATAATCACCGTCA
TGGTCTTTGTAGTCGCTCGAGACTTTCCTCTTCTTCTTGGGGGATCCGTCACCCCCAAGCTGTGACAAAT
CTATCCGAGTTTCATATAATCCCGTGATGGATTGGTGAATCAGTGTCGCGTCTAGCACCTCCTTGGTAGA
AGTGTATCGTTTGCGATCTATCGTTGTGTCAAAATACTTGAATGCGGCTGGAGCGCCGAGGTTGGTAAGA
GTAAACAAATGGATAATATTTTCCGCCTGCTCACGTATGGGTTTATCCCTGTGCTTGTTGTATGCGCTTA
ATACTTTGTCCAGATTGGCATCAGCTAGGATGACTCTCTTACTGAATTCCGAAATTTGCTCTATGATTTC
GTCGAGATAATGTTTGTGCTGCTCAACAAAAAGTTGCTTCTGTTCGTTATCTTCAGGTGAACCTTTCAAC
TTCTCGTAATGGGACGCTAAATACAGGAAATTCACGTATTTAGACGGTAGTGCGAGTTCGTTCCCCTTTT
GAAGCTCTCCGGCGCTAGCCAACATCCGTTTTCGGCCATTTTCTAACTCAAACAGACTATACTTTGGTAG
TTTAATTATGAGATCCTTTTTTACTTCCTTGTAACCTTTCGCCTCAAGGAAGTCGATGGGGTTCTTTTCA
AAAGACGAGCGCTCCATAATCGTTATCCCCAATAATTCTTTGACTGACTTCAGTTTCTTGGATTTTCCCT
TCTCAACTTTTGCCACTACTAGGACAGAATAGGCAACTGTAGGGCTATCGAAGCCACCGTACTTTTTCGG
GTCCCAGTCCTTTTTACGAGCGATGAGCTAATCACTATTCCNTTTTGGAAGAATCGATTCCTTTGAAAA
